>Addgene plasmid #92081 | YSBE 508 : pNEO_GFP | addgene full sequence | sequence record 196993 | Addgene NGS Result
AGCGCCCAATACGCAAACCGCCTCTCCCCGCGCGTTGGCCGATTCATTAATGCAGCTGGCACGACAGGTT
TCCCGACTGGAAAGCGGGCAGTGAGCGCAACGCAATTAATGTGAGTTAGCTCACTCATTAGGCACCCCAG
GCTTTACACTTTATGCTTCCGGCTCGTATGTTGTGTGGAATTGTGAGCGGATAACAATTTCACACAGGAA
ACAGCTATGACCATGATTACGCCAAGCTTGGTACCGAGCTCGGATCCGCATGCAGGATTCGAGTGGCATG
GTGTGCACTGAGTGTATGGTTGTCGGAGGAGAGGATGATGGTAACAACAATAGCAGCAACGTCACTCGAC
GCGCGTCCGGTGTGCCACACGGGGTAACGCCGAGTCGCCGTCAGGGTCGCCGAGACCACTCTCACAGCGT
CACCGTTGGCACCAGCTCAGCTTACAGCTTCTATCCTCCGCCAGCATCCACATACATCCCCTATACCGCA
TCCCCCACCCACTGCCCAAGGTGAGTCATCTTCCCGCCCCCTTCCCTTGCCCGCCACTCAGTCCTCCATC
CTCCACTAATCCACCTTATCGCACCCACCGCCTATCGCACATCCGAGCACAATGCTGGGCCTGCCAGGGG
CTGCTAGATGGTGCTCTCCCCACGCTGATCTGCATGCCGGCCATTGGATCATGGGTGCTAGGTGCTGGGT
GCTGGATGTTGGATGCTGGATGCTGGGTGCACGCTTGGTCATTTCCTTCCAGGATTGACGGTCGCCGAGA
GGACGACGTGGCGTTCGACAACGAGGGCCGATAGCACCGCATCGCCTCGACCTGCATCCATCTCGCCTTG
TCCTTTTGGTGCAACAATCCATCCGTGCTGGTGCCACACGCATAGCTGGAAGAGATGGATGTGCGTTGAA
CAGAGCTGCCGTCAGGACTTTTTGGTGCACGGACCCTATTGTCCTCCCCAATCTTCACCGCGTCTCCTAA
TATGCAGCCTCTTTGCTAATTGTCTTTTTCCATTAGTAAACTCGCCCAACATGTCTATGATTGAACAAGA
TGGATTGCACGCAGGTTCTCCGGCCGCTTGGGTGGAGAGGCTATTCGGCTATGACTGGGCACAACAGACA
ATCGGCTGCTCTGATGCCGCCGTGTTCCGGCTGTCAGCGCAGGGGCGCCCGGTTCTTTTTGTCAAGACCG
ACCTGTCCGGTGCCCTGAATGAACTGCAGGACGAGGCAGCGCGGCTATCGTGGCTGGCCACGACGGGCGT
TCCTTGCGCAGCTGTGCTCGACGTTGTCACTGAAGCGGGAAGGGACTGGCTGCTATTGGGCGAAGTGCCG
GGGCAGGATCTCCTGTCATCCCACCTTGCTCCTGCCGAGAAAGTATCCATCATGGCTGATGCAATGCGGC
GGCTGCATACGCTTGATCCGGCTACCTGCCCATTCGACCACCAAGCGAAACATCGCATCGAGCGAGCACG
TACTCGGATGGAAGCCGGTCTTGTCGATCAGGATGATCTGGACGAAGAGCATCAGGGGCTCGCGCCAGCC
GAACTGTTCGCCAGGCTCAAGGCGCGCATGCCCGACGGCGAGGATCTCGTCGTGACCCATGGCGATGCCT
GCTTGCCGAATATCATGGTGGAAAATGGCCGCTTTTCTGGATTCATCGACTGTGGCCGGCTGGGTGTGGC
GGACCGCTATCAGGACATAGCGTTGGCTACCCGTGATATTGCTGAAGAGCTTGGCGGCGAATGGGCTGAC
CGCTTCCTCGTGCTTTACGGTATCGCCGCTCCCGATTCGCAGCGCATCGCCTTCTATCGCCTTCTTGACG
AGTTCTTCTGAGTGAAGGCGGTAAGGGGTTAATTTTCCTTAGAGGGTGTATATATACATATTAGAGAAGT
GATACAATTTTAGCACACTGCGAATTCGAGACAGACATCGTGTCAATCATCTTTTTTGACATTATATGCC
CATTAATCTATCTACAGACAACAATACCATCCTTCCCACCCTCAGCAACGCCGTTGAATCCTCAGGATCT
TCATGGCTCCGGATCCACTAGTAACGGCCGCCAGTGTGCTGGAATTCGCCCTTGTACCAATCTATCCCTC
TCTCCGAACAATCTCCACATTCCCTCCCTTCTGCTCCCTGAACCCGCAACACGAGCCGTCCACACTTCTT
CTCAACTTTGCGCTTCTCAACTTTTGCTTATGCAATCTTGCTCCACCATCTATCATCCCAACTTATCCCG
ACTCTTCCTCGTCCCACCGCCCACCACACACCACATTACTTTCAGGCTCCTGAATACAACACATCATTCA
TAAGTTCAAGTATACGCCAACATCTCTTCTTTCGTTATAAATAAAAAGAAAGAAAGAAAGAAGAACGATT
CTTTTACTTGTACAGCTCGTCCATGCCGTGAGTGATCCCGGCGGCGGTCACGAACTCCAGCAGGACCATG
TGATCGCGCTTCTCGTTGGGGTCTTTGCTCAGGGCGGACTGGGTGCTCAGGTAGTGGTTGTCGGGCAGCA
GCACGGGGCCGTCGCCGATGGGGGTGTTCTGCTGGTAGTGGTCGGCGAGCTGCACGCTGCCGTCCTCGAT
GTTGTGGCGGATCTTGAAGTTCACCTTGATGCCGTTCTTCTGCTTGTCGGCCATGATATAGACGTTGTGG
CTGTTGTAGTTGTACTCCAGCTTGTGCCCCAGGATGTTGCCGTCCTCCTTGAAGTCGATGCCCTTCAGCT
CGATGCGGTTCACCAGGGTGTCGCCCTCGAACTTCACCTCGGCGCGGGTCTTGTAGTTGCCGTCGTCCTT
GAAGAAGATGGTGCGCTCCTGGACGTAGCCTTCGGGCATGGCGGACTTGAAGAAGTCGTGCTGCTTCATG
TGGTCGGGGTAGCGGCTGAAGCACTGCACGCCGTAGGTGAAGGTGGTCACGAGGGTGGGCCAGGGCACGG
GCAGCTTGCCGGTGGTGCAGATGAACTTCAGGGTCAGCTTGCCGTAGGTGGCATCGCCCTCGCCCTCGCC
GGACACGCTGAACTTGTGGCCGTTTACGTCGCCGTCCAGCTCGACCAGGATGGGCACCACCCCGGTGAAC
AGCTCCTCGCCCTTGCTCACAGAGCCACCGCCACCTGCGGCCGCAAGGGCGAATTCTGCAGATATCCATC
ACACTGGCGGCCGCTCGAGCATGCATCTAGAGGGCCCAATTCGCCCTATAGTGAATCGTATTACAATTCA
CTGGCCGTCGTTTTACAACGTCGTGACTGGGAAAACCCTGGCGTTACCCAACTTAATCGCCTTGCAGCAC
ATCCCCCTTTCGCCAGCTGGCGTAATAGCGAAGAGGCCCGCACCGATCGCCCTTCCCAACAGTTGCGCAG
CCTATACGTACGGCAGTTTAAGGTTTACACCTATAAAAGAGAGAGCCGTTATCGTCTGTTTGTGGATGTA
CAGAGTGATATTATTGACACGCCGGGGCGACGGATGGTGATCCCCCTGGCCAGTGCACGTCTGCTGTCAG
ATAAAGTCTCCCGTGAACTTTACCCGGTGGTGCATATCGGGGATGAAAGCTGGCGCATGATGACCACCGA
TATGGCCAGTGTGCCGGTCTCCGTTATCGGGGAAGAAGTGGCTGATCTCAGCCACCGCGAAAATGACATC
AAAAACGCCATTAACCTGATGTTCTGGGGAATATAAATGTCAGGCATGAGATTATCAAAAAGGATCTTCA
CCTAGATCCTTTTCACGTAGAAAGCCAGTCCGCAGAAACGGTGCTGACCCCGGATGAATGTCAGCTACTG
GGCTATCTGGACAAGGGAAAACGCAAGCGCAAAGAGAAAGCAGGTAGCTTGCAGTGGGCTTACATGGCGA
TAGCTAGACTGGGCGGTTTTATGGACAGCAAGCGAACCGGAATTGCCAGCTGGGGCGCCCTCTGGTAAGG
TTGGGAAGCCCTGCAAAGTAAACTGGATGGCTTTCTTGCCGCCAAGGATCTGATGGCGCAGGGGATCAAG
CTCTGATCAAGAGACAGGATGAGGATCGTTTCGCATGATTGAACAAGATGGATTGCACGCAGGTTCTCCG
GCCGCTTGGGTGGAGAGGCTATTCGGCTATGACTGGGCACAACAGACAATCGGCTGCTCTGATGCCGCCG
TGTTCCGGCTGTCAGCGCAGGGGCGCCCGGTTCTTTTTGTCAAGACCGACCTGTCCGGTGCCCTGAATGA
ACTGCAAGACGAGGCAGCGCGGCTATCGTGGCTGGCCACGACGGGCGTTCCTTGCGCAGCTGTGCTCGAC
GTTGTCACTGAAGCGGGAAGGGACTGGCTGCTATTGGGCGAAGTGCCGGGGCAGGATCTCCTGTCATCTC
ACCTTGCTCCTGCCGAGAAAGTATCCATCATGGCTGATGCAATGCGGCGGCTGCATACGCTTGATCCGGC
TACCTGCCCATTCGACCACCAAGCGAAACATCGCATCGAGCGAGCACGTACTCGGATGGAAGCCGGTCTT
GTCGATCAGGATGATCTGGACGAAGAGCATCAGGGGCTCGCGCCAGCCGAACTGTTCGCCAGGCTCAAGG
CGAGCATGCCCGACGGCGAGGATCTCGTCGTGACCCATGGCGATGCCTGCTTGCCGAATATCATGGTGGA
AAATGGCCGCTTTTCTGGATTCATCGACTGTGGCCGGCTGGGTGTGGCGGACCGCTATCAGGACATAGCG
TTGGCTACCCGTGATATTGCTGAAGAGCTTGGCGGCGAATGGGCTGACCGCTTCCTCGTGCTTTACGGTA
TCGCCGCTCCCGATTCGCAGCGCATCGCCTTCTATCGCCTTCTTGACGAGTTCTTCTGAATTGAAAAAGG
AAGAGTATGAGTATTCAACATTTCCGTGTCGCCCTTATTCCCTTTTTTGCGGCATTTTGCCTTCCTGTTT
TTGCTCACCCAGAAACGCTGGTGAAAGTAAAAGATGCTGAAGATCAGTTGGGTGCACGAGTGGGTTACAT
CGAACTGGATCTCAACAGCGGTAAGATCCTTGAGAGTTTTCGCCCCGAAGAACGTTTTCCAATGATGAGC
ACTTTTAAAGTTCTGCTATGTGGCGCGGTATTATCCCGTATTGACGCCGGGCAAGAGCAACTCGGTCGCC
GCATACACTATTCTCAGAATGACTTGGTTGAGTACTCACCAGTCACAGAAAAGCATCTTACGGATGGCAT
GACAGTAAGAGAATTATGCAGTGCTGCCATAACCATGAGTGATAACACTGCGGCCAACTTACTTCTGACA
ACGATCGGAGGACCGAAGGAGCTAACCGCTTTTTTGCACAACATGGGGGATCATGTAACTCGCCTTGATC
GTTGGGAACCGGAGCTGAATGAAGCCATACCAAACGACGAGCGTGACACCACGATGCCTGTAGCAATGGC
AACAACGTTGCGCAAACTATTAACTGGCGAACTACTTACTCTAGCTTCCCGGCAACAATTAATAGACTGG
ATGGAGGCGGATAAAGTTGCAGGACCACTTCTGCGCTCGGCCCTTCCGGCTGGCTGGTTTATTGCTGATA
AATCTGGAGCCGGTGAGCGTGGGTCTCGCGGTATCATTGCAGCACTGGGGCCAGATGGTAAGCCCTCCCG
TATCGTAGTTATCTACACGACGGGGAGCCAGGCAACTATGGATGAACGAAATAGACAGATCGCTGAGATA
GGTGCCTCACTGATTAAGCATTGGTAACTGTCAGACCAAGTTTACTCATATATACTTTAGATTGATTTAA
AACTTCATTTTTAATTTAAAAGGATCTAGGTGAAGATCCTTTTTGATAATCTCATGACCAAAATCCCTTA
ACGTGAGTTTTCGTTCCACTGAGCGTCAGACCCCGTAGAAAAGATCAAAGGATCTTCTTGAGATCCTTTT
TTTCTGCGCGTAATCTGCTGCTTGCAAACAAAAAAACCACCGCTACCAGCGGTGGTTTGTTTGCCGGATC
AAGAGCTACCAACTCTTTTTCCGAAGGTAACTGGCTTCAGCAGAGCGCAGATACCAAATACTGTTCTTCT
AGTGTAGCCGTAGTTAGGCCACCACTTCAAGAACTCTGTAGCACCGCCTACATACCTCGCTCTGCTAATC
CTGTTACCAGTGGCTGCTGCCAGTGGCGATAAGTCGTGTCTTACCGGGTTGGATTCAAGACGATAGTTAC
CGGATAAGGCGCAGCGGTCGGGCTGAACGGGGGGTTCGTGCACACAGCCCAGCTTGGAGCGAACGACCTA
CACCGAACTGAGATACCTACAGCGTGAGCTATGAGAAAGCGCCACGCTTCCCGAAGGGAGAAAGGCGGAC
AGGTATCCGGTAAGCGGCAGGGTCGGAACAGGAGAGCGCACGAGGGAGCTTCCAGGGGGAAACGCCTGGT
ATCTTTATAGTCCTGTCGGGTTTCGCCACCTCTGACTTGAGCGTCGATTTTTGTGATGCTCGTCAGGGGG
GCGGAGCCTATGGAAAAACGCCAGCAACGCGGCCTTTTTACGGTTCCTGGCCTTTTGCTGGCCTTTTGCT
CACATGTTCTTTCCTGCGTTATCCCCTGATTCTGTGGATAACCGTATTACCGCCTTTGAGTGAGCTGATA
CCGCTCGCCGCAGCCGAACGACCGAGCGCAGCGAATCAGTGAGCGAGGAAGCGGAAG
Features (pLannotate 1.2.2; 13 found; start..end, strand, type, name):
      2..94      +  CDS            lacI (fragment): lac repressor; lacI; The lac repressor binds to the lac operator to inhibit transcription in E. coli. This inhibition can be relieved by adding lactose or isopropyl-β-D-thiogalactopyranoside (IPTG).
    107..128     +  protein_bind   CAP binding site: CAP binding activates transcription in the presence of cAMP. E. coli catabolite activator protein
    143..173     +  promoter       lac promoter: promoter for the E. coli lac operon
    181..197     +  protein_bind   lac operator: The lac repressor binds to the lac operator to inhibit transcription in E. coli. This inhibition can be relieved by adding lactose or isopropyl-β-D-thiogalactopyranoside (IPTG). lac repressor encoded by lacI
   1037..1828    +  CDS            neo: KKA2_KLEPN - Also known as kan, nptII. Experimental evidence at protein level: Swiss-Prot protein existence level 1. Resistance to kanamycin, neomycin, paromomycin, ribostamycin, butirosin and gentamicin B. From Klebsiella pneumoniae.
   2384..3100    -  CDS            EGFP: the original enhanced GFP (Yang et al., 1996) mammalian codon-optimized
   3216..3363    +  CDS            lacZα (fragment): LacZα fragment of β-galactosidase; lacZ fragment
   3373..3676    +  CDS            ccdB (fragment): CcdB, a bacterial toxin that poisons DNA gyrase; ccdB; Plasmids containing the ccdB gene cannot be propagated in standard E. coli strains.
   3724..3993    +  CDS            tnpA (fragment): TN5P_ECOLX - Also known as tnp. Experimental evidence at protein level: Swiss-Prot protein existence level 1. Mediates transposition of transposon Tn5 by a 'cut and paste' mechanism. First, the monomeric transposase binds the 19 bp inverted DNA repeats flanking the transposon. Then, dimerization of the DNA- bound transposase creates a synaptic DNA complex. After nicking of the first DNA strand, excision of the transposon proceeds through a series of intermediates. The transposase then mediates the insertion of the transposon at a new site by strand transfer. The activity of the wild- type tran
   4025..4819    +  CDS            NeoR/KanR: aminoglycoside phosphotransferase from Tn5; aph(3')-II (or nptII); confers resistance to neomycin, kanamycin, and G418 (Geneticin®)
   4820..4836    +  promoter       AmpR promoter (fragment): bla
   4837..5697    +  CDS            AmpR: β-lactamase; bla; confers resistance to ampicillin, carbenicillin, and related antibiotics
   5868..6456    +  rep_origin     ori: high-copy-number ColE1/pMB1/pBR322/pUC origin of replication
