[The description below was written by a language model from this plasmid's Addgene catalogue record and pLannotate feature annotations shown in this document.]
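Description:
YSBE 508 : pNEO_GFP is a protein-tagging plasmid for the fungal pathogen Cryptococcus neoformans, built on the pTOP-V2 cloning backbone. It is one member of a set of tagging plasmids and supplies a GFP tag together with a neomycin-resistance marker, so that Cryptococcus transformants can be selected with G418. In E. coli it replicates from a high-copy ColE1/pUC-type origin and is maintained with ampicillin and kanamycin. These resistances come from a β-lactamase gene (AmpR) and a backbone Tn5-derived aminoglycoside phosphotransferase (NeoR/KanR), which lies next to a fragment of the Tn5 transposase gene.

The 6,637 nt sequence record carries two neo/nptII-type coding sequences. One is the backbone kanamycin marker. The other sits in the insert region and is presumably the fungal selection marker. An EGFP coding sequence lies downstream of this second copy, in the opposite orientation. The feature table annotates no Cryptococcus promoters or terminators around either the marker or the tag, so the record does not state which regulatory elements drive them. The unannotated stretches flanking these coding sequences may hold such elements.

The insert interrupts the backbone's cloning region, which is bordered by a lacI fragment, CAP binding site, lac promoter and lac operator on one side and by lacZα and ccdB fragments on the other. The ccdB annotation is only a fragment, although the plasmid is listed as grown in a ccdB-tolerant strain. M13 primer sites flank the insert for sequencing. The associated work used this plasmid system to characterise adenylyl cyclase complex proteins. The cloning method is not recorded, nor is the way a target gene is joined to the tag.
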