Addgene plasmid #92081: YSBE 508 : pNEO_GFP
Purpose: Plasmid for tagging proteins in Cryptococcus neoformans; GFP tag, Neo selection
Depositing lab: Yong-Sun Bahn. Depositing organization: Yonsei University. Publication: Molecular Characterization of Adenylyl Cyclase Complex Proteins Using Versatile Protein-Tagging Plasmid Systems in Cryptococcus neoformans. So YS, Yang DH, Jung KW, Huh WK, Bahn YS. J Microbiol Biotechnol. 2017 Feb 28;27(2):357-364. doi: 10.4014/jmb.1609.09036. PubMed 27780958.
Backbone
  Vector backbone: pTOP-V2
  Backbone manufacturer: Enzynomics, Korea
  Vector type: tagging proteins in Cryptococcus neoforman
  Selectable markers: Neomycin (select with G418)
Growth in bacteria
  Bacterial resistance: Ampicillin and Kanamycin, 100 & 50 μg/mL
  Growth temperature: 37°C
  Growth strain: ccdB Survival
  Copy number: Unknown
Gene/Insert
  Gene/Insert name: GFP
  Cloning method: Unknown
  Sequencing primers: 5′ M13R; 3′ M13F
Terms and licenses: Academic/Nonprofit Terms; Industry Terms: Not Available to Industry
How to cite: YSBE 508 : pNEO_GFP was a gift from Yong-Sun Bahn (Addgene plasmid # 92081 ; http://n2t.net/addgene:92081 ; RRID:Addgene_92081)
